Addgene plasmid #76807: TAOK1 gRNA (BRDN0001145897)
Purpose: 3rd generation lentiviral gRNA plasmid targeting human TAOK1
Depositing lab: John Doench & David Root. Depositing organization: Broad Institute. Publication: Optimized sgRNA design to maximize activity and minimize off-target effects of CRISPR-Cas9. Doench JG, Fusi N, Sullender M, Hegde M, Vaimberg EW, Donovan KF, Smith I, Tothova Z, Wilen C, Orchard R, Virgin HW, Listgarten J, Root DE. Nat Biotechnol. 2016 Jan 18. doi: 10.1038/nbt.3437. PubMed 26780180.
Backbone
  Vector backbone: lentiGuide-Puro
  Backbone manufacturer: Zhang Lab (Addgene plasmid # 52963)
  Vector type: Mammalian Expression, Lentiviral, CRISPR
  Selectable markers: Puromycin
Growth in bacteria
  Bacterial resistance: Ampicillin, 100 μg/mL
  Growth temperature: 37°C
  Growth strain: DH5alpha
  Copy number: High Copy
Gene/Insert
  Gene/Insert name: TAOK1 (alt names: TAOK1; NM_020791.2)
  gRNA/shRNA sequence: GAAATAGCAGCAATTACACA
  Species: H. sapiens (human)
  Entrez Gene: TAOK1 (a.k.a. DDIB, KFC-B, MAP3K16, MARKK, PSK-2, PSK2, TAO1, hKFC-B, hTAOK1)
  Promoter: hU6
  Cloning method: Unknown
  Sequencing primers: 5′ U6-F; 3′ pS2-R
Terms and licenses: Academic/Nonprofit Terms; Industry Terms: Not Available to Industry
Depositor comments: The gRNA was designed to target the following Genbank reference sequence(s): NM_020791.2,NM_025142.1. Note that this plasmid does NOT contain Cas9. It should be used in conjunction with lentiCas9-Blast (Addgene #52962) or otherwise with cell lines already expressing Cas9. Browse the full kinome gRNA library at http://www.addgene.org/pooled-library/broadgpp-human-kinome/ or visit http://www.broadinstitute.org/rnai/public/ for detailed protocols and information.
How to cite: TAOK1 gRNA (BRDN0001145897) was a gift from John Doench & David Root (Addgene plasmid # 76807 ; http://n2t.net/addgene:76807 ; RRID:Addgene_76807)
