[The description below was written by a language model from this plasmid's Addgene catalogue record and pLannotate feature annotations shown in this document.]
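Description:
TAOK1 gRNA (BRDN0001145897) is a third-generation lentiviral guide RNA plasmid built on the lentiGuide-Puro backbone, designed to direct Streptococcus pyogenes Cas9 to the human TAOK1 gene (also known as MAP3K16, PSK2 or TAO1). In bacteria it is maintained as a high-copy plasmid through a ColE1/pUC-type origin and selected with ampicillin via the β-lactamase gene. The backbone also carries an f1 origin, an SV40 origin and remnants of lac and T7/T3 promoter sequences inherited from earlier cloning vectors.

The lentiviral cassette begins with an RSV promoter fused to a truncated HIV-1 5' LTR, which makes transcription of the viral genome Tat-independent. This is followed by the Ψ packaging signal, a gag fragment, the Rev response element for nuclear export of the genomic RNA, and a cPPT/CTS that aids nuclear import in transduced cells. Within this frame, a human U6 RNA polymerase III promoter drives the TAOK1-specific spacer joined to the SpCas9 gRNA scaffold. A separate EF-1α promoter with its intron A expresses puromycin N-acetyltransferase for selection of transduced mammalian cells. A WPRE enhances transcript expression, and the ΔU3 self-inactivating 3' LTR, followed by an SV40 polyadenylation signal, closes the cassette.

The plasmid does not encode Cas9, so it must be paired with a separate Cas9 vector or used in cells that already express Cas9. The guide was designed against TAOK1 reference transcripts and belongs to a human kinome gRNA collection, making it suited to TAOK1 knockout studies.
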