Features (pLannotate 1.2.2; 29 found; start..end, strand, type, name):
     14..80      +  CDS            small t antigen (fragment): SV40 (simian virus 40) small t antigen
    106..317     +  promoter       EF-1α core promoter: core promoter for human elongation factor EF-1α
    318..1256    +  intron         EF-1α intron A: intron upstream of the start codon of human EF-1α
   1278..1877    +  CDS            PuroR (fragment): puromycin N-acetyltransferase; pac from Streptomyces; confers resistance to puromycin
   1893..2481    +  misc_feature   WPRE: woodchuck hepatitis virus posttranscriptional regulatory element
   2532..2551    +  misc_feature   cPPT/CTS (fragment): central polypurine tract and central termination sequence of HIV-1
   2553..2786    +  LTR            3' LTR (ΔU3): self-inactivating 3' long terminal repeat (LTR) from HIV-1
   2864..2985    +  polyA_signal   SV40 poly(A) signal: SV40 polyadenylation signal
   3025..3160    +  rep_origin     SV40 ori: SV40 origin of replication
   3181..3199    -  promoter       T7 promoter: promoter for bacteriophage T7 RNA polymerase
   3207..3362    +  CDS            lacZα (fragment): LacZα fragment of β-galactosidase; lacZ fragment
   3367..3795    +  rep_origin     f1 ori (sequence partly withheld): f1 bacteriophage origin of replication; arrow indicates direction of (+) strand synthesis
   3848..3952    +  promoter       AmpR promoter: bla
   3953..4813    +  CDS            AmpR: β-lactamase; bla; confers resistance to ampicillin, carbenicillin, and related antibiotics
   4984..5572    +  rep_origin     ori: high-copy-number ColE1/pMB1/pBR322/pUC origin of replication
   5755..5847    +  CDS            lacI (fragment): lac repressor; lacI; The lac repressor binds to the lac operator to inhibit transcription in E. coli. This inhibition can be relieved by adding lactose or isopropyl-β-D-thiogalactopyranoside (IPTG).
   5860..5881    +  protein_bind   CAP binding site: CAP binding activates transcription in the presence of cAMP. E. coli catabolite activator protein
   5896..5926    +  promoter       lac promoter: promoter for the E. coli lac operon
   5934..5950    +  protein_bind   lac operator: The lac repressor binds to the lac operator to inhibit transcription in E. coli. This inhibition can be relieved by adding lactose or isopropyl-β-D-thiogalactopyranoside (IPTG). lac repressor encoded by lacI
   5995..6013    +  promoter       T3 promoter: promoter for bacteriophage T3 RNA polymerase
   6041..6267    +  promoter       RSV promoter: Rous sarcoma virus enhancer/promoter
   6268..6448    +  LTR            5' LTR (truncated): truncated 5' long terminal repeat (LTR) from HIV-1
   6495..6620    +  misc_feature   HIV-1 Ψ: packaging signal of human immunodeficiency virus type 1
   6604..6967    +  CDS            HIV-1 gag (fragment): gag protein from human immunodeficiency virus 1; gag
   7113..7346    +  misc_feature   RRE: The Rev response element (RRE) of HIV-1 allows for Rev-dependent mRNA export from the nucleus to the cytoplasm.
   7723..7749    +  CDS            Rev (fragment): human immunodeficiency virus 1 (HIV-1) Rev protein; rev; enhances nuclear export of unspliced and incompletely spliced viral mRNAs
   7753..7993    +  promoter       U6 promoter: RNA polymerase III promoter for human U6 snRNA
   8023..8098    +  misc_RNA       gRNA scaffold: guide RNA scaffold for the Streptococcus pyogenes CRISPR/Cas9 system
   8154..8271    +  misc_feature   cPPT/CTS: central polypurine tract and central termination sequence of HIV-1
>Addgene plasmid #76807 | TAOK1 gRNA (BRDN0001145897) | addgene full sequence | sequence record 186544 | Addgene Assembled Sequence
CCCGGGTGCAAAGATGGATAAAGTTTTAAACAGAGAGGAATCTTTGCAGCTAATGGACCTTCTAGGTCTT
GAAAGGAGTGGGAATTGGCTCCGGTGCCCGTCAGTGGGCAGAGCGCACATCGCCCACAGTCCCCGAGAAG
TTGGGGGGAGGGGTCGGCAATTGATCCGGTGCCTAGAGAAGGTGGCGCGGGGTAAACTGGGAAAGTGATG
TCGTGTACTGGCTCCGCCTTTTTCCCGAGGGTGGGGGAGAACCGTATATAAGTGCAGTAGTCGCCGTGAA
CGTTCTTTTTCGCAACGGGTTTGCCGCCAGAACACAGGTAAGTGCCGTGTGTGGTTCCCGCGGGCCTGGC
CTCTTTACGGGTTATGGCCCTTGCGTGCCTTGAATTACTTCCACCTGGCTGCAGTACGTGATTCTTGATC
CCGAGCTTCGGGTTGGAAGTGGGTGGGAGAGTTCGAGGCCTTGCGCTTAAGGAGCCCCTTCGCCTCGTGC
TTGAGTTGAGGCCTGGCCTGGGCGCTGGGGCCGCCGCGTGCGAATCTGGTGGCACCTTCGCGCCTGTCTC
GCTGCTTTCGATAAGTCTCTAGCCATTTAAAATTTTTGATGACCTGCTGCGACGCTTTTTTTCTGGCAAG
ATAGTCTTGTAAATGCGGGCCAAGATCTGCACACTGGTATTTCGGTTTTTGGGGCCGCGGGCGGCGACGG
GGCCCGTGCGTCCCAGCGCACATGTTCGGCGAGGCGGGGCCTGCGAGCGCGGCCACCGAGAATCGGACGG
GGGTAGTCTCAAGCTGGCCGGCCTGCTCTGGTGCCTGGCCTCGCGCCGCCGTGTATCGCCCCGCCCTGGG
CGGCAAGGCTGGCCCGGTCGGCACCAGTTGCGTGAGCGGAAAGATGGCCGCTTCCCGGCCCTGCTGCAGG
GAGCTCAAAATGGAGGACGCGGCGCTCGGGAGAGCGGGCGGGTGAGTCACCCACACAAAGGAAAAGGGCC
TTTCCGTCCTCAGCCGTCGCTTCATGTGACTCCACGGAGTACCGGGCGCCGTCCAGGCACCTCGATTAGT
TCTCGAGCTTTTGGAGTACGTCGTCTTTAGGTTGGGGGGAGGGGTTTTATGCGATGGAGTTTCCCCACAC
TGAGTGGGTGGAGACTGAAGTTAGGCCAGCTTGGCACTTGATGTAATTCTCCTTGGAATTTGCCCTTTTT
GAGTTTGGATCTTGGTTCATTCTCAAGCCTCAGACAGTGGTTCAAAGTTTTTTTCTTCCATTTCAGGTGT
CGTGACGTACGGCCACCATGACCGAGTACAAGCCCACGGTGCGCCTCGCCACCCGCGACGACGTCCCCAG
GGCCGTACGCACCCTCGCCGCCGCGTTCGCCGACTACCCCGCCACGCGCCACACCGTCGATCCGGACCGC
CACATCGAGCGGGTCACCGAGCTGCAAGAACTCTTCCTCACGCGCGTCGGGCTCGACATCGGCAAGGTGT
GGGTCGCGGACGACGGCGCCGCCGTGGCGGTCTGGACCACGCCGGAGAGCGTCGAAGCGGGGGCGGTGTT
CGCCGAGATCGGCCCGCGCATGGCCGAGTTGAGCGGTTCCCGGCTGGCCGCGCAGCAACAGATGGAAGGC
CTCCTGGCGCCGCACCGGCCCAAGGAGCCCGCGTGGTTCCTGGCCACCGTCGGAGTCTCGCCCGACCACC
AGGGCAAGGGTCTGGGCAGCGCCGTCGTGCTCCCCGGAGTGGAGGCGGCCGAGCGCGCCGGGGTGCCCGC
CTTCCTGGAGACCTCCGCGCCCCGCAACCTCCCCTTCTACGAGCGGCTCGGCTTCACCGTCACCGCCGAC
GTCGAGGTGCCCGAAGGACCGCGCACCTGGTGCATGACCCGCAAGCCCGGTGCCTGAACGCGTTAAGTCG
ACAATCAACCTCTGGATTACAAAATTTGTGAAAGATTGACTGGTATTCTTAACTATGTTGCTCCTTTTAC
GCTATGTGGATACGCTGCTTTAATGCCTTTGTATCATGCTATTGCTTCCCGTATGGCTTTCATTTTCTCC
TCCTTGTATAAATCCTGGTTGCTGTCTCTTTATGAGGAGTTGTGGCCCGTTGTCAGGCAACGTGGCGTGG
TGTGCACTGTGTTTGCTGACGCAACCCCCACTGGTTGGGGCATTGCCACCACCTGTCAGCTCCTTTCCGG
GACTTTCGCTTTCCCCCTCCCTATTGCCACGGCGGAACTCATCGCCGCCTGCCTTGCCCGCTGCTGGACA
GGGGCTCGGCTGTTGGGCACTGACAATTCCGTGGTGTTGTCGGGGAAATCATCGTCCTTTCCTTGGCTGC
TCGCCTGTGTTGCCACCTGGATTCTGCGCGGGACGTCCTTCTGCTACGTCCCTTCGGCCCTCAATCCAGC
GGACCTTCCTTCCCGCGGCCTGCTGCCGGCTCTGCGGCCTCTTCCGCGTCTTCGCCTTCGCCCTCAGACG
AGTCGGATCTCCCTTTGGGCCGCCTCCCCGCGTCGACTTTAAGACCAATGACTTACAAGGCAGCTGTAGA
TCTTAGCCACTTTTTAAAAGAAAAGGGGGGACTGGAAGGGCTAATTCACTCCCAACGAAGACAAGATCTG
CTTTTTGCTTGTACTGGGTCTCTCTGGTTAGACCAGATCTGAGCCTGGGAGCTCTCTGGCTAACTAGGGA
ACCCACTGCTTAAGCCTCAATAAAGCTTGCCTTGAGTGCTTCAAGTAGTGTGTGCCCGTCTGTTGTGTGA
CTCTGGTAACTAGAGATCCCTCAGACCCTTTTAGTCAGTGTGGAAAATCTCTAGCAGTACGTATAGTAGT
TCATGTCATCTTATTATTCAGTATTTATAACTTGCAAAGAAATGAATATCAGAGAGTGAGAGGAACTTGT
TTATTGCAGCTTATAATGGTTACAAATAAAGCAATAGCATCACAAATTTCACAAATAAAGCATTTTTTTC
ACTGCATTCTAGTTGTGGTTTGTCCAAACTCATCAATGTATCTTATCATGTCTGGCTCTAGCTATCCCGC
CCCTAACTCCGCCCATCCCGCCCCTAACTCCGCCCAGTTCCGCCCATTCTCCGCCCCATGGCTGACTAAT
TTTTTTTATTTATGCAGAGGCCGAGGCCGCCTCGGCCTCTGAGCTATTCCAGAAGTAGTGAGGAGGCTTT
TTTGGAGGCCTAGGGACGTACCCAATTCGCCCTATAGTGAGTCGTATTACGCGCGCTCACTGGCCGTCGT
TTTACAACGTCGTGACTGGGAAAACCCTGGCGTTACCCAACTTAATCGCCTTGCAGCACATCCCCCTTTC
GCCAGCTGGCGTAATAGCGAAGAGGCCCGCACCGATCGCCCTTCCCAACAGTTGCGCAGCCTGAATGGCG
AATGGG
[124 nt withheld, positions 3367-3490]
C
[91 nt withheld, positions 3492-3582]
A
[49 nt withheld, positions 3584-3632]
CCTTTGACGTTGGAGTCCACGTTCTTT
[37 nt withheld, positions 3660-3696]
ACCCTATCTCGGTCTATTCTTTTGATTTATAAGGGATTTTGCCGATTTCGGCCTATTGGTTAAAAAATGA
GCTGATTTAACAAAAATTTAACGCGAATTTTAACAAAATATTAACGCTTACAATTTAGGTGGCACTTTTC
GGGGAAATGTGCGCGGAACCCCTATTTGTTTATTTTTCTAAATACATTCAAATATGTATCCGCTCATGAG
ACAATAACCCTGATAAATGCTTCAATAATATTGAAAAAGGAAGAGTATGAGTATTCAACATTTCCGTGTC
GCCCTTATTCCCTTTTTTGCGGCATTTTGCCTTCCTGTTTTTGCTCACCCAGAAACGCTGGTGAAAGTAA
AAGATGCTGAAGATCAGTTGGGTGCACGAGTGGGTTACATCGAACTGGATCTCAACAGCGGTAAGATCCT
TGAGAGTTTTCGCCCCGAAGAACGTTTTCCAATGATGAGCACTTTTAAAGTTCTGCTATGTGGCGCGGTA
TTATCCCGTATTGACGCCGGGCAAGAGCAACTCGGTCGCCGCATACACTATTCTCAGAATGACTTGGTTG
AGTACTCACCAGTCACAGAAAAGCATCTTACGGATGGCATGACAGTAAGAGAATTATGCAGTGCTGCCAT
AACCATGAGTGATAACACTGCGGCCAACTTACTTCTGACAACGATCGGAGGACCGAAGGAGCTAACCGCT
TTTTTGCACAACATGGGGGATCATGTAACTCGCCTTGATCGTTGGGAACCGGAGCTGAATGAAGCCATAC
CAAACGACGAGCGTGACACCACGATGCCTGTAGCAATGGCAACAACGTTGCGCAAACTATTAACTGGCGA
ACTACTTACTCTAGCTTCCCGGCAACAATTAATAGACTGGATGGAGGCGGATAAAGTTGCAGGACCACTT
CTGCGCTCGGCCCTTCCGGCTGGCTGGTTTATTGCTGATAAATCTGGAGCCGGTGAGCGTGGGTCTCGCG
GTATCATTGCAGCACTGGGGCCAGATGGTAAGCCCTCCCGTATCGTAGTTATCTACACGACGGGGAGTCA
GGCAACTATGGATGAACGAAATAGACAGATCGCTGAGATAGGTGCCTCACTGATTAAGCATTGGTAACTG
TCAGACCAAGTTTACTCATATATACTTTAGATTGATTTAAAACTTCATTTTTAATTTAAAAGGATCTAGG
TGAAGATCCTTTTTGATAATCTCATGACCAAAATCCCTTAACGTGAGTTTTCGTTCCACTGAGCGTCAGA
CCCCGTAGAAAAGATCAAAGGATCTTCTTGAGATCCTTTTTTTCTGCGCGTAATCTGCTGCTTGCAAACA
AAAAAACCACCGCTACCAGCGGTGGTTTGTTTGCCGGATCAAGAGCTACCAACTCTTTTTCCGAAGGTAA
CTGGCTTCAGCAGAGCGCAGATACCAAATACTGTTCTTCTAGTGTAGCCGTAGTTAGGCCACCACTTCAA
GAACTCTGTAGCACCGCCTACATACCTCGCTCTGCTAATCCTGTTACCAGTGGCTGCTGCCAGTGGCGAT
AAGTCGTGTCTTACCGGGTTGGACTCAAGACGATAGTTACCGGATAAGGCGCAGCGGTCGGGCTGAACGG
GGGGTTCGTGCACACAGCCCAGCTTGGAGCGAACGACCTACACCGAACTGAGATACCTACAGCGTGAGCT
ATGAGAAAGCGCCACGCTTCCCGAAGGGAGAAAGGCGGACAGGTATCCGGTAAGCGGCAGGGTCGGAACA
GGAGAGCGCACGAGGGAGCTTCCAGGGGGAAACGCCTGGTATCTTTATAGTCCTGTCGGGTTTCGCCACC
TCTGACTTGAGCGTCGATTTTTGTGATGCTCGTCAGGGGGGCGGAGCCTATGGAAAAACGCCAGCAACGC
GGCCTTTTTACGGTTCCTGGCCTTTTGCTGGCCTTTTGCTCACATGTTCTTTCCTGCGTTATCCCCTGAT
TCTGTGGATAACCGTATTACCGCCTTTGAGTGAGCTGATACCGCTCGCCGCAGCCGAACGACCGAGCGCA
GCGAGTCAGTGAGCGAGGAAGCGGAAGAGCGCCCAATACGCAAACCGCCTCTCCCCGCGCGTTGGCCGAT
TCATTAATGCAGCTGGCACGACAGGTTTCCCGACTGGAAAGCGGGCAGTGAGCGCAACGCAATTAATGTG
AGTTAGCTCACTCATTAGGCACCCCAGGCTTTACACTTTATGCTTCCGGCTCGTATGTTGTGTGGAATTG
TGAGCGGATAACAATTTCACACAGGAAACAGCTATGACCATGATTACGCCAAGCGCGCAATTAACCCTCA
CTAAAGGGAACAAAAGCTGGAGCTGCAAGCTTAATGTAGTCTTATGCAATACTCTTGTAGTCTTGCAACA
TGGTAACGATGAGTTAGCAACATGCCTTACAAGGAGAGAAAAAGCACCGTGCATGCCGATTGGTGGAAGT
AAGGTGGTACGATCGTGCCTTATTAGGAAGGCAACAGACGGGTCTGACATGGATTGGACGAACCACTGAA
TTGCCGCATTGCAGAGATATTGTATTTAAGTGCCTAGCTCGATACATAAACGGGTCTCTCTGGTTAGACC
AGATCTGAGCCTGGGAGCTCTCTGGCTAACTAGGGAACCCACTGCTTAAGCCTCAATAAAGCTTGCCTTG
AGTGCTTCAAGTAGTGTGTGCCCGTCTGTTGTGTGACTCTGGTAACTAGAGATCCCTCAGACCCTTTTAG
TCAGTGTGGAAAATCTCTAGCAGTGGCGCCCGAACAGGGACTTGAAAGCGAAAGGGAAACCAGAGGAGCT
CTCTCGACGCAGGACTCGGCTTGCTGAAGCGCGCACGGCAAGAGGCGAGGGGCGGCGACTGGTGAGTACG
CCAAAAATTTTGACTAGCGGAGGCTAGAAGGAGAGAGATGGGTGCGAGAGCGTCAGTATTAAGCGGGGGA
GAATTAGATCGCGATGGGAAAAAATTCGGTTAAGGCCAGGGGGAAAGAAAAAATATAAATTAAAACATAT
AGTATGGGCAAGCAGGGAGCTAGAACGATTCGCAGTTAATCCTGGCCTGTTAGAAACATCAGAAGGCTGT
AGACAAATACTGGGACAGCTACAACCATCCCTTCAGACAGGATCAGAAGAACTTAGATCATTATATAATA
CAGTAGCAACCCTCTATTGTGTGCATCAAAGGATAGAGATAAAAGACACCAAGGAAGCTTTAGACAAGAT
AGAGGAAGAGCAAAACAAAAGTAAGACCACCGCACAGCAAGCGGCCGCTGATCTTCAGACCTGGAGGAGG
AGATATGAGGGACAATTGGAGAAGTGAATTATATAAATATAAAGTAGTAAAAATTGAACCATTAGGAGTA
GCACCCACCAAGGCAAAGAGAAGAGTGGTGCAGAGAGAAAAAAGAGCAGTGGGAATAGGAGCTTTGTTCC
TTGGGTTCTTGGGAGCAGCAGGAAGCACTATGGGCGCAGCGTCAATGACGCTGACGGTACAGGCCAGACA
ATTATTGTCTGGTATAGTGCAGCAGCAGAACAATTTGCTGAGGGCTATTGAGGCGCAACAGCATCTGTTG
CAACTCACAGTCTGGGGCATCAAGCAGCTCCAGGCAAGAATCCTGGCTGTGGAAAGATACCTAAAGGATC
AACAGCTCCTGGGGATTTGGGGTTGCTCTGGAAAACTCATTTGCACCACTGCTGTGCCTTGGAATGCTAG
TTGGAGTAATAAATCTCTGGAACAGATTTGGAATCACACGACCTGGATGGAGTGGGACAGAGAAATTAAC
AATTACACAAGCTTAATACACTCCTTAATTGAAGAATCGCAAAACCAGCAAGAAAAGAATGAACAAGAAT
TATTGGAATTAGATAAATGGGCAAGTTTGTGGAATTGGTTTAACATAACAAATTGGCTGTGGTATATAAA
ATTATTCATAATGATAGTAGGAGGCTTGGTAGGTTTAAGAATAGTTTTTGCTGTACTTTCTATAGTGAAT
AGAGTTAGGCAGGGATATTCACCATTATCGTTTCAGACCCACCTCCCAACCCCGAGGGGACCCAGAGAGG
GCCTATTTCCCATGATTCCTTCATATTTGCATATACGATACAAGGCTGTTAGAGAGATAATTAGAATTAA
TTTGACTGTAAACACAAAGATATTAGTACAAAATACGTGACGTAGAAAGTAATAATTTCTTGGGTAGTTT
GCAGTTTTAAAATTATGTTTTAAAATGGACTATCATATGCTTACCGTAACTTGAAAGTATTTCGATTTCT
TGGCTTTATATATCTTGTGGAAAGGACGAAACACCGGAAATAGCAGCAATTACACAGTTTTAGAGCTAGA
AATAGCAAGTTAAAATAAGGCTAGTCCGTTATCAACTTGAAAAAGTGGCACCGAGTCGGTGCTTTTTTAA
GCTTGGCGTAACTAGATCTTGAGACAAATGGCAGTATTCATCCACAATTTTAAAAGAAAAGGGGGGATTG
GGGGGTACAGTGCAGGGGAAAGAATAGTAGACATAATAGCAACAGACATACAAACTAAAGAATTACAAAA
ACAAATTACAAAAATTCAAAATTTTCGGGTTTATTACAGGGACAGCAGAGATCCACTTTGGCGCCGGCTC
GAGGGGG
