>Addgene plasmid #76807 | TAOK1 gRNA (BRDN0001145897) | depositor partial sequence | sequence record 144267 | Target Sequence
GAAATAGCAGCAATTACACA
