>Addgene plasmid #76807 | TAOK1 gRNA (BRDN0001145897) | addgene partial sequence | sequence record 186543 | hU6-F
GTAGAAAGTAATAATTTCTTGGGTAGTTTGCAGTTTTAAAATTATGTTTTAAAATGGACTATCATATGCT
TACCGTAACTTGAAAGTATTTCGATTTCTTGGCTTTATATATCTTGTGGAAAGGACGAAACACCGGAAAT
AGCAGCAATTACACAGTTTTAGAGCTAGAAATAGCAAGTTAAAATAAGGCTAGTCCGTTATCAACTTGAA
AAAGTGGCACCGAGTCGGTGCTTTTTTAAGCTTGGCGTAACTAGATCTTGAGACAAATGGCAGTATTCAT
CCACAATTTTAAAAGAAAAGGGGGGATTGGGGGGTACAGTGCAGGGGAAAGAATAGTAGACATAATAGCA
ACAGACATACAAACTAAAGAATTACAAAAACAAATTACAAAAATTCAAAATTTTCGGGTTTATTACAGGG
ACAGCAGAGATCCACTTTGGCGCCGGCTCGAGGGGGCCCGGGTGCAAAGATGGATAAAGTTTTAAACAGA
GAGGAATCTTTGCAGCTAATGGACCTTCTAGGTCTTGAAAGGAGTGGGAATTGGCTCCGGTGCCCGTCAG
TGGGCAGAGC
